>Addgene plasmid #223090 | pCMV-T7-SpCas9(KWHMLM)-P2A-EGFP (RAS2869) | addgene full sequence | sequence record 447652 | Addgene NGS Result
TTAATGAATCGGCCAACGCGCGGGGAGAGGCGGTTTGCGTATTGGGCGCTCTTCCGCTTCCTCGCTCACT
GACTCGCTGCGCTCGGTCGTTCGGCTGCGGCGAGCGGTATCAGCTCACTCAAAGGCGGTAATACGGTTAT
CCACAGAATCAGGGGATAACGCAGGAAAGAACATGTGAGCAAAAGGCCAGCAAAAGGCCAGGAACCGTAA
AAAGGCCGCGTTGCTGGCGTTTTTCCATAGGCTCCGCCCCCCTGACGAGCATCACAAAAATCGACGCTCA
AGTCAGAGGTGGCGAAACCCGACAGGACTATAAAGATACCAGGCGTTTCCCCCTGGAAGCTCCCTCGTGC
GCTCTCCTGTTCCGACCCTGCCGCTTACCGGATACCTGTCCGCCTTTCTCCCTTCGGGAAGCGTGGCGCT
TTCTCATAGCTCACGCTGTAGGTATCTCAGTTCGGTGTAGGTCGTTCGCTCCAAGCTGGGCTGTGTGCAC
GAACCCCCCGTTCAGCCCGACCGCTGCGCCTTATCCGGTAACTATCGTCTTGAGTCCAACCCGGTAAGAC
ACGACTTATCGCCACTGGCAGCAGCCACTGGTAACAGGATTAGCAGAGCGAGGTATGTAGGCGGTGCTAC
AGAGTTCTTGAAGTGGTGGCCTAACTACGGCTACACTAGAAGAACAGTATTTGGTATCTGCGCTCTGCTG
AAGCCAGTTACCTTCGGAAAAAGAGTTGGTAGCTCTTGATCCGGCAAACAAACCACCGCTGGTAGCGGTG
GTTTTTTTGTTTGCAAGCAGCAGATTACGCGCAGAAAAAAAGGATCTCAAGAAGATCCTTTGATCTTTTC
TACGGGGTCTGACGCTCAGTGGAACGAAAACTCACGTTAAGGGATTTTGGTCATGAGATTATCAAAAAGG
ATCTTCACCTAGATCCTTTTAAATTAAAAATGAAGTTTTAAATCAATCTAAAGTATATATGAGTAAACTT
GGTCTGACAGTTACCAATGCTTAATCAGTGAGGCACCTATCTCAGCGATCTGTCTATTTCGTTCATCCAT
AGTTGCCTGACTCCCCGTCGTGTAGATAACTACGATACGGGAGGGCTTACCATCTGGCCCCAGTGCTGCA
ATGATACCGCGAGACCCACGCTCACCGGCTCCAGATTTATCAGCAATAAACCAGCCAGCCGGAAGGGCCG
AGCGCAGAAGTGGTCCTGCAACTTTATCCGCCTCCATCCAGTCTATTAATTGTTGCCGGGAAGCTAGAGT
AAGTAGTTCGCCAGTTAATAGTTTGCGCAACGTTGTTGCCATTGCTACAGGCATCGTGGTGTCACGCTCG
TCGTTTGGTATGGCTTCATTCAGCTCCGGTTCCCAACGATCAAGGCGAGTTACATGATCCCCCATGTTGT
GCAAAAAAGCGGTTAGCTCCTTCGGTCCTCCGATCGTTGTCAGAAGTAAGTTGGCCGCAGTGTTATCACT
CATGGTTATGGCAGCACTGCATAATTCTCTTACTGTCATGCCATCCGTAAGATGCTTTTCTGTGACTGGT
GAGTACTCAACCAAGTCATTCTGAGAATAGTGTATGCGGCGACCGAGTTGCTCTTGCCCGGCGTCAATAC
GGGATAATACCGCGCCACATAGCAGAACTTTAAAAGTGCTCATCATTGGAAAACGTTCTTCGGGGCGAAA
ACTCTCAAGGATCTTACCGCTGTTGAGATCCAGTTCGATGTAACCCACTCGTGCACCCAACTGATCTTCA
GCATCTTTTACTTTCACCAGCGTTTCTGGGTGAGCAAAAACAGGAAGGCAAAATGCCGCAAAAAAGGGAA
TAAGGGCGACACGGAAATGTTGAATACTCATACTCTTCCTTTTTCAATATTATTGAAGCATTTATCAGGG
TTATTGTCTCATGAGCGGATACATATTTGAATGTATTTAGAAAAATAAACAAATAGGGGTTCCGCGCACA
TTTCCCCGAAAAGTGCCACCTGACGTCGACGGATCGGGAGATCGATCTCCCGATCCCCTAGGGTCGACTC
TCAGTACAATCTGCTCTGATGCCGCATAGTTAAGCCAGTATCTGCTCCCTGCTTGTGTGTTGGAGGTCGC
TGAGTAGTGCGCGAGCAAAATTTAAGCTACAACAAGGCAAGGCTTGACCGACAATTGCATGAAGAATCTG
CTTAGGGTTAGGCGTTTTGCGCTGCTTCGCGATGTACGGGCCAGATATACGCGTTGACATTGATTATTGA
CTAGTTATTAATAGTAATCAATTACGGGGTCATTAGTTCATAGCCCATATATGGAGTTCCGCGTTACATA
ACTTACGGTAAATGGCCCGCCTGGCTGACCGCCCAACGACCCCCGCCCATTGACGTCAATAATGACGTAT
GTTCCCATAGTAACGCCAATAGGGACTTTCCATTGACGTCAATGGGTGGAGTATTTACGGTAAACTGCCC
ACTTGGCAGTACATCAAGTGTATCATATGCCAAGTACGCCCCCTATTGACGTCAATGACGGTAAATGGCC
CGCCTGGCATTATGCCCAGTACATGACCTTATGGGACTTTCCTACTTGGCAGTACATCTACGTATTAGTC
ATCGCTATTACCATGGTGATGCGGTTTTGGCAGTACATCAATGGGCGTGGATAGCGGTTTGACTCACGGG
GATTTCCAAGTCTCCACCCCATTGACGTCAATGGGAGTTTGTTTTGGCACCAAAATCAACGGGACTTTCC
AAAATGTCGTAACAACTCCGCCCCATTGACGCAAATGGGCGGTAGGCGTGTACGGTGGGAGGTCTATATA
AGCAGAGCTGGTTTAGTGAACCGTCAGATCCGCTAGAGATCCGCGGCCGCTAATACGACTCACTATAGGG
AGAGCCGCCACCATGGACAAGAAGTACAGCATCGGCCTGGACATCGGCACCAACTCTGTGGGCTGGGCCG
TGATCACCGACGAGTACAAGGTGCCCAGCAAGAAATTCAAGGTGCTGGGCAACACCGACCGGCACAGCAT
CAAGAAGAACCTGATCGGAGCCCTGCTGTTCGACAGCGGCGAAACAGCCGAGGCCACCCGGCTGAAGAGA
ACCGCCAGAAGAAGATACACCAGACGGAAGAACCGGATCTGCTATCTGCAAGAGATCTTCAGCAACGAGA
TGGCCAAGGTGGACGACAGCTTCTTCCACAGACTGGAAGAGTCCTTCCTGGTGGAAGAGGATAAGAAGCA
CGAGCGGCACCCCATCTTCGGCAACATCGTGGACGAGGTGGCCTACCACGAGAAGTACCCCACCATCTAC
CACCTGAGAAAGAAACTGGTGGACAGCACCGACAAGGCCGACCTGCGGCTGATCTATCTGGCCCTGGCCC
ACATGATCAAGTTCCGGGGCCACTTCCTGATCGAGGGCGACCTGAACCCCGACAACAGCGACGTGGACAA
GCTGTTCATCCAGCTGGTGCAGACCTACAACCAGCTGTTCGAGGAAAACCCCATCAACGCCAGCGGCGTG
GACGCCAAGGCCATCCTGTCTGCCAGACTGAGCAAGAGCAGACGGCTGGAAAATCTGATCGCCCAGCTGC
CCGGCGAGAAGAAGAATGGCCTGTTCGGAAACCTGATTGCCCTGAGCCTGGGCCTGACCCCCAACTTCAA
GAGCAACTTCGACCTGGCCGAGGATGCCAAACTGCAGCTGAGCAAGGACACCTACGACGACGACCTGGAC
AACCTGCTGGCCCAGATCGGCGACCAGTACGCCGACCTGTTTCTGGCCGCCAAGAACCTGTCCGACGCCA
TCCTGCTGAGCGACATCCTGAGAGTGAACACCGAGATCACCAAGGCCCCCCTGAGCGCCTCTATGATCAA
GAGATACGACGAGCACCACCAGGACCTGACCCTGCTGAAAGCTCTCGTGCGGCAGCAGCTGCCTGAGAAG
TACAAAGAGATTTTCTTCGACCAGAGCAAGAACGGCTACGCCGGCTACATTGACGGCGGAGCCAGCCAGG
AAGAGTTCTACAAGTTCATCAAGCCCATCCTGGAAAAGATGGACGGCACCGAGGAACTGCTCGTGAAGCT
GAACAGAGAGGACCTGCTGCGGAAGCAGCGGACCTTCGACAACGGCAGCATCCCCCACCAGATCCACCTG
GGAGAGCTGCACGCCATTCTGCGGCGGCAGGAAGATTTTTACCCATTCCTGAAGGACAACCGGGAAAAGA
TCGAGAAGATCCTGACCTTCCGCATCCCCTACTACGTGGGCCCTCTGGCCAGGGGAAACAGCAGATTCGC
CTGGATGACCAGAAAGAGCGAGGAAACCATCACCCCCTGGAACTTCGAGGAAGTGGTGGACAAGGGCGCT
TCCGCCCAGAGCTTCATCGAGCGGATGACCAACTTCGATAAGAACCTGCCCAACGAGAAGGTGCTGCCCA
AGCACAGCCTGCTGTACGAGTACTTCACCGTGTATAACGAGCTGACCAAAGTGAAATACGTGACCGAGGG
AATGAGAAAGCCCGCCTTCCTGAGCGGCGAGCAGAAAAAGGCCATCGTGGACCTGCTGTTCAAGACCAAC
CGGAAAGTGACCGTGAAGCAGCTGAAAGAGGACTACTTCAAGAAAATCGAGTGCTTCGACTCCGTGGAAA
TCTCCGGCGTGGAAGATCGGTTCAACGCCTCCCTGGGCACATACCACGATCTGCTGAAAATTATCAAGGA
CAAGGACTTCCTGGACAATGAGGAAAACGAGGACATTCTGGAAGATATCGTGCTGACCCTGACACTGTTT
GAGGACAGAGAGATGATCGAGGAACGGCTGAAAACCTATGCCCACCTGTTCGACGACAAAGTGATGAAGC
AGCTGAAGCGGCGGAGATACACCGGCTGGGGCAGGCTGAGCCGGAAGCTGATCAACGGCATCCGGGACAA
GCAGTCCGGCAAGACAATCCTGGATTTCCTGAAGTCCGACGGCTTCGCCAACAGAAACTTCATGCAGCTG
ATCCACGACGACAGCCTGACCTTTAAAGAGGACATCCAGAAAGCCCAGGTGTCCGGCCAGGGCGATAGCC
TGCACGAGCACATTGCCAATCTGGCCGGCAGCCCCGCCATTAAGAAGGGCATCCTGCAGACAGTGAAGGT
GGTGGACGAGCTCGTGAAAGTGATGGGCCGGCACAAGCCCGAGAACATCGTGATCGAAATGGCCAGAGAG
AACCAGACCACCCAGAAGGGACAGAAGAACAGCCGCGAGAGAATGAAGCGGATCGAAGAGGGCATCAAAG
AGCTGGGCAGCCAGATCCTGAAAGAACACCCCGTGGAAAACACCCAGCTGCAGAACGAGAAGCTGTACCT
GTACTACCTGCAGAATGGGCGGGATATGTACGTGGACCAGGAACTGGACATCAACCGGCTGTCCGACTAC
GATGTGGACCATATCGTGCCTCAGAGCTTTCTGAAGGACGACTCCATCGACAACAAGGTGCTGACCAGAA
GCGACAAGAACCGGGGCAAGAGCGACAACGTGCCCTCCGAAGAGGTCGTGAAGAAGATGAAGAACTACTG
GCGGCAGCTGCTGAACGCCAAGCTGATTACCCAGAGAAAGTTCGACAATCTGACCAAGGCCGAGAGAGGC
GGCCTGAGCGAACTGGATAAGGCCGGCTTCATCAAGAGACAGCTGGTGGAAACCCGGCAGATCACAAAGC
ACGTGGCACAGATCCTGGACTCCCGGATGAACACTAAGTACGACGAGAATGACAAGCTGATCCGGGAAGT
GAAAGTGATCACCCTGAAGTCCAAGCTGGTGTCCGATTTCCGGAAGGATTTCCAGTTTTACAAAGTGCGC
GAGATCAACAACTACCACCACGCCCACGACGCCTACCTGAACGCCGTCGTGGGAACCGCCCTGATCAAAA
AGTACCCTAAGCTGGAAAGCGAGTTCGTGTACGGCGACTACAAGGTGTACGACGTGCGGAAGATGATCGC
CAAGAGCGAGCAGGAAATCGGCAAGGCTACCGCCAAGTACTTCTTCTACAGCAACATCATGAACTTTTTC
AAGACCGAGATTACCCTGGCCAACGGCGAGATCCGGAAGCGGCCTCTGATCGAGACAAACGGCGAAACCG
GGGAGATCGTGTGGGATAAGGGCCGGGATTTTGCCACCGTGCGGAAAGTGCTGAGCATGCCCCAAGTGAA
TATCGTGAAAAAGACCGAGGTGCAGACAGGCGGCTTCAGCAAAGAGTCTATCCTGCCCAAGAGGAACAGC
GATAAGCTGATCGCCAGAAAGAAGGACTGGGACCCTAAGAAGTACGGCGGCTTCAAGTGGCCCACCGTGG
CCTATTCTGTGCTGGTGGTGGCCAAAGTGGAAAAGGGCAAGTCCAAGAAACTGAAGAGTGTGAAAGAGCT
GCTGGGGATCACCATCATGGAAAGAAGCAGCTTCGAGAAGAATCCCATCGACTTTCTGGAAGCCAAGGGC
TACAAAGAAGTGAAAAAGGACCTGATCATCAAGCTGCCTAAGTACTCCCTGTTCGAGCTGGAAAACGGCC
GGAAGAGAATGCTGGCCTCTGCCCACATGCTGCAGAAGGGAAACGAACTGGCCCTGCCCTCCAAATATGT
GAACTTCCTGTACCTGGCCAGCCACTATGAGAAGCTGAAGGGCTCCCCCGAGGATAATGAGCAGAAACAG
CTGTTTGTGGAACAGCACAAGCACTACCTGGACGAGATCATCGAGCAGATCAGCGAGTTCTCCAAGAGAG
TGATCCTGGCCGACGCTAATCTGGACAAAGTGCTGTCCGCCTACAACAAGCACCGGGATAAGCCCATCAG
AGAGCAGGCCGAGAATATCATCCACCTGTTTACCCTGACCAATCTGGGAGCCCCTGCCGCCTTCAAGTAC
TTTGACACCACCATCGACCGGAAGCTGTACATGAGCACCAAAGAGGTGCTGGACGCCACCCTGATCCACC
AGAGCATCACCGGCCTGTACGAGACACGGATCGACCTGTCTCAGCTGGGAGGCGACGGATCCGGCGGAGG
CGGAAGCGGGAAAAGAACCGCCGACGGCAGCGAATTCGAGCCCAAGAAGAAGAGGAAAGTCTCGAGCGGA
GGCGACTACAAAGACCATGACGGTGATTATAAAGATCATGACATCGATTACAAGGATGACGATGACAAGG
GAGGCGGTGGAAGCGGCGCAACAAACTTCTCTCTGCTGAAACAAGCCGGAGATGTCGAAGAGAATCCTGG
ACCGATGGTGAGCAAGGGCGAGGAGCTGTTCACCGGGGTGGTGCCCATCCTGGTCGAGCTGGACGGCGAC
GTAAACGGCCACAAGTTCAGCGTGTCCGGCGAGGGCGAGGGCGATGCCACCTACGGCAAGCTGACCCTGA
AGTTCATCTGCACCACCGGCAAGCTGCCCGTGCCCTGGCCCACCCTCGTGACCACCCTGACCTACGGCGT
GCAGTGCTTCAGCCGCTACCCCGACCACATGAAGCAGCACGACTTCTTCAAGTCCGCCATGCCCGAAGGC
TACGTCCAGGAGCGCACCATCTTCTTCAAGGACGACGGCAACTACAAGACCCGCGCCGAGGTGAAGTTCG
AGGGCGACACCCTGGTGAACCGCATCGAGCTGAAGGGCATCGACTTCAAGGAGGACGGCAACATCCTGGG
GCACAAGCTGGAGTACAACTACAACAGCCACAACGTCTATATCATGGCCGACAAGCAGAAGAACGGCATC
AAGGTGAACTTCAAGATCCGCCACAACATCGAGGACGGCAGCGTGCAGCTCGCCGACCACTACCAGCAGA
ACACCCCCATCGGCGACGGCCCCGTGCTGCTGCCCGACAACCACTACCTGAGCACCCAGTCCGCCCTGAG
CAAAGACCCCAACGAGAAGCGCGATCACATGGTCCTGCTGGAGTTCGTGACCGCCGCCGGGATCACTCTC
GGCATGGACGAGCTGTACAAGTGACCGGTCATCATCACCATCACCATTGAGTTTAAACCCGCTGATCAGC
CTCGACTGTGCCTTCTAGTTGCCAGCCATCTGTTGTTTGCCCCTCCCCCGTGCCTTCCTTGACCCTGGAA
GGTGCCACTCCCACTGTCCTTTCCTAATAAAATGAGGAAATTGCATCGCATTGTCTGAGTAGGTGTCATT
CTATTCTGGGGGGTGGGGTGGGGCAGGACAGCAAGGGGGAGGATTGGGAAGACAATAGCAGGCATGCTGG
GGATGCGGTGGGCTCTATGGCTTCTGAGGCGGAAAGAACCAGCTGGGGCTCGATACCGTCGACCTCTAGC
TAGAGCTTGGCGTAATCATGGTCATAGCTGTTTCCTGTGTGAAATTGTTATCCGCTCACAATTCCACACA
ACATACGAGCCGGAAGCATAAAGTGTAAAGCCTAGGGTGCCTAATGAGTGAGCTAACTCACATTAATTGC
GTTGCGCTCACTGCCCGCTTTCCAGTCGGGAAACCTGTCGTGCCAGCTGCA
Features (pLannotate 1.2.2; 18 found; start..end, strand, type, name):
    232..820     -  rep_origin     ori: high-copy-number ColE1/pMB1/pBR322/pUC origin of replication
    991..1851    -  CDS            AmpR: β-lactamase; bla; confers resistance to ampicillin, carbenicillin, and related antibiotics
   1852..1956    -  promoter       AmpR promoter: bla
   2027..2071    -  misc_feature   bom (fragment): basis of mobility region from pBR322
   2226..2605    +  enhancer       CMV enhancer: human cytomegalovirus immediate early enhancer
   2606..2809    +  promoter       CMV promoter: human cytomegalovirus (CMV) immediate early promoter
   2851..2869    +  promoter       T7 promoter: promoter for bacteriophage T7 RNA polymerase
   2883..4601    +  CDS            Cas9(N): N-terminal portion of Streptococcus pyogenes Cas9 (Zetsche et al., 2015)
   4488..6986    +  CDS            Cas9(C): C-terminal portion of Streptococcus pyogenes Cas9 (Zetsche et al., 2015)
   7074..7139    +  CDS            3xFLAG: three tandem FLAG® epitope tags, followed by an enterokinase cleavage site
   7215..7931    +  CDS            EGFP: EGFP is a basic (constitutively fluorescent) green fluorescent protein published in 1996, derived from Aequorea victoria. It is reported to be a rapidly-maturing weak dimer with moderate acid sensitivity.
   7986..8210    +  polyA_signal   bGH poly(A) signal: bovine growth hormone polyadenylation signal
   8214..8235    +  promoter       SV40 promoter (fragment): SV40 enhancer and early promoter
   8240..8256    +  misc_feature   MCS (fragment): pBluescript multiple cloning site
   8305..8321    -  protein_bind   lac operator: The lac repressor binds to the lac operator to inhibit transcription in E. coli. This inhibition can be relieved by adding lactose or isopropyl-β-D-thiogalactopyranoside (IPTG). lac repressor encoded by lacI
   8329..8359    -  promoter       lac promoter: promoter for the E. coli lac operon
   8374..8395    -  protein_bind   CAP binding site: CAP binding activates transcription in the presence of cAMP. E. coli catabolite activator protein
   8408..49      -  CDS            lacI (fragment) (across the origin): lac repressor; lacI; The lac repressor binds to the lac operator to inhibit transcription in E. coli. This inhibition can be relieved by adding lactose or isopropyl-β-D-thiogalactopyranoside (IPTG).
