[The description below was written by a language model from this plasmid's Addgene catalogue record and pLannotate feature annotations shown in this document.]
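Description:
pCMV-T7-SpCas9(KWHMLM)-P2A-EGFP (RAS2869) is an 8.4 kb mammalian expression and CRISPR plasmid derived from the parental pCMV-T7-SpCas9-P2A-EGFP backbone. It is maintained in E. coli at high copy through a ColE1/pUC-type origin and selected with ampicillin via the β-lactamase gene and its native promoter. Short remnants of bom, lac promoter/operator, lacI, an SV40 promoter and a pBluescript polylinker are also annotated, but these are backbone fragments rather than functional parts of the payload. No mammalian selection marker is annotated.

The payload is a human codon-optimized, synthetic Streptococcus pyogenes Cas9 nuclease carrying six substitutions: D1135K, S1136W, G1218H, E1219M, R1335L and T1337M. The annotation software labels the coding region as overlapping N- and C-terminal Cas9 segments, but together these span one continuous open reading frame. The associated publication concerns engineering custom Cas9 PAM variants, so this enzyme is evidently one such variant, although the record does not state which PAM it recognises.

The Cas9 coding sequence is fused at its C terminus to a bipartite nuclear localization signal and a 3xFLAG epitope. A P2A ribosome-skipping peptide and EGFP follow, so transfected cells produce nuclear-targeted, FLAG-detectable Cas9 plus separate green fluorescence to mark or sort expressing cells. The CMV enhancer and promoter drive transcription in human cells, which ends at a bGH polyadenylation signal. A T7 promoter placed just upstream of the coding sequence also allows in vitro transcription. No guide RNA cassette is annotated, so the guide must be supplied from a separate construct.
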