Addgene plasmid #223090: pCMV-T7-SpCas9(KWHMLM)-P2A-EGFP (RAS2869)
Purpose: pCMV and pT7 Human expression plasmid for SpCas9 enzyme with KWHMLM amino acids at positions 1135,1136,1218,1219,1335,T1337 with C-term BPNLS-P2A-EGFP
Depositing lab: Benjamin Kleinstiver. Depositing organization: Massachusetts General Hospital. Publication: Custom CRISPR-Cas9 PAM variants via scalable engineering and machine learning. Silverstein RA, Kim N, Kroell AS, Walton RT, Delano J, Butcher RM, Pacesa M, Smith BK, Christie KA, Ha LL, Meis RJ, Clark AB, Spinner AD, Lazzarotto CR, Li Y, Matsubara A, Urbina EO, Dahl GA, Correia BE, Marks DS, Tsai SQ, Pinello L, De Ravin SS, Liu Q, Kleinstiver BP. Nature. 2025 Apr 22. doi: 10.1038/s41586-025-09021-y. PubMed 40262634.
Backbone
  Vector backbone: pCMV-T7-SpCas9-P2A-EGFP (RTW3027)
  Backbone manufacturer: Benjamin Kleinstiver, Addgene plasmid #139987
  Vector type: Mammalian Expression, CRISPR
Growth in bacteria
  Bacterial resistance: Ampicillin, 100 μg/mL
  Growth temperature: 37°C
  Growth strain: DH5alpha
  Copy number: High Copy
Gene/Insert
  Gene/Insert name: human codon optimized nuclease SpCas9(KWHMLM)-P2A-EGFP (alt names: RAS2869; SpCas9(KWHMLM))
  Species: Synthetic
  Mutation: SpCas9(KWHMLM)=D1135K, S1136W, G1218H, E1219M, R1335L, T1337M
  Promoter: CMV and T7
  Tag / fusion protein: BPNLS-3xFLAG-P2A-EGFP (C terminal on insert)
  Cloning method: Gibson Cloning
  Sequencing primers: 5′ oBK6928-CCAAGTCTCCACCCCATTGACG; 3′ oBK219-GGGAGTGGCACCTTCCAGGGTC
Terms and licenses: Academic/Nonprofit Terms; Industry Terms: Not Available to Industry
How to cite: pCMV-T7-SpCas9(KWHMLM)-P2A-EGFP (RAS2869) was a gift from Benjamin Kleinstiver (Addgene plasmid # 223090 ; http://n2t.net/addgene:223090 ; RRID:Addgene_223090)
